Addgene plasmid #33075: pCMV-Flag-YAP-G385V
Depositing lab: Kunliang Guan. Depositing organization: University of California, San Diego (UCSD). Publication: A coordinated phosphorylation by Lats and CK1 regulates YAP stability through SCF(beta-TRCP). Zhao B, Li L, Tumaneng K, Wang CY, Guan KL. Genes Dev. 2010 Jan 1. 24(1):72-85. 10.1101/gad.1843810 PubMed 20048001.
Backbone
  Vector backbone: pCMV
  Backbone size w/o insert (bp): 5000
  Vector type: Mammalian Expression
Growth in bacteria
  Bacterial resistance: Ampicillin, 100 μg/mL
  Growth temperature: 37°C
  Growth strain: DH5alpha
  Copy number: Unknown
Gene/Insert
  Gene/Insert name: YAP
  Species: H. sapiens (human)
  Mutation: G385V
  Entrez Gene: YAP1 (a.k.a. COB1, YAP, YAP-1, YAP2, YAP65, YKI)
  Promoter: CMV
  Tag / fusion protein: Flag (N terminal on insert)
  Cloning method: Restriction Enzyme; 5′ cloning site NA (unknown if destroyed); 3′ cloning site NA (unknown if destroyed)
  Sequencing primers: 5′ CMV-F; 3′ hGH-pA-R
Terms and licenses: Academic/Nonprofit Terms; Industry Terms: Not Available to Industry
How to cite: pCMV-Flag-YAP-G385V was a gift from Kunliang Guan (Addgene plasmid # 33075 ; http://n2t.net/addgene:33075 ; RRID:Addgene_33075)
