[The description below was written by a language model from this plasmid's Addgene catalogue record.]
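Description:
pCMV-Flag-YAP-G385V is a mammalian expression plasmid built on a pCMV backbone of roughly 5 kb (excluding the insert). It is propagated in E. coli under ampicillin selection. The record lists the copy number as unknown and does not name the bacterial origin of replication or any mammalian selection marker, so the plasmid appears to be intended mainly for transient transfection.

The insert is human YAP (YAP1), the transcriptional co-activator that acts as the main downstream effector of the Hippo pathway. It carries a single amino-acid substitution, G385V, and has an N-terminal Flag epitope tag. Expression is driven by the CMV immediate-early promoter, which gives strong constitutive transcription in most cultured mammalian cells. The 3′ sequencing primer listed anneals to a human growth hormone polyadenylation signal, which suggests that this element terminates the transcript, although no feature table is available to confirm it. The Flag tag allows the mutant protein to be detected by immunoblotting or immunofluorescence and recovered by immunoprecipitation, independently of endogenous YAP.

The record does not state what the G385V change does. The associated study, however, concerns coordinated phosphorylation of YAP by Lats and CK1 and the resulting control of YAP stability through the SCF(β-TRCP) ubiquitin ligase. The construct therefore most plausibly serves as a point mutant for comparison with wild-type Flag-YAP in assays of YAP phosphorylation, ubiquitination, degradation and turnover. The restriction sites used for cloning are not recorded.
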