>Addgene plasmid #33075 | pCMV-Flag-YAP-G385V | addgene partial sequence | sequence record 41602 | CMV-F 5'-CGCAAATGGGCGGTAGGCGTG-3'
CAGAGCTCGTTTAGTGAACCGTCAGAATTGATCTACCATGGACTACAAAGACGATGACGACAAGCTTGCG
GCCGCGAATTCAAGCTTAGCCACCATGGACTACAAAGACGATGACGATAAAGCAAGGCTCGAATCGGTAC
CTAAGGATCCCGGGCAGCAGCCGCCGCCTCAACCGGCCCCCCAGGGCCAAGGGCAGCCGCCTTCGCAGCC
CCCGCAGGGGCAGGGCCCGCCGTCCGGACCCGGGCAACCGGCACCCTCGGCGACCCAGGCGGCGCCGCAG
GCACCCCCCGCCGGGCATCAGATCGTGCACGTCCGCGGGGACTCGGAGACCGACCTGGAGGCGCTCTTCA
ACGCCGTCATGAACCCCAAGACGGCCAACGTGCCCCAGACCGTGCCCATGAGGCTCCGGAAGCTGCCCGA
CTCCTTCTTCAAGCCGCCGGAGCCCAAATCCCACTCCCGACAGGCCAGTACTGATGCAGGCACTGCAGGA
GCCCTGACTCCACAGCATGTTCGAGCTCATTCCTCTCCAGCTTCTCTGCAGTTGGGAGCTGTTTCTCCTG
GGACACTGACCCCCACTGGAGTAGTCTCTGGCCCAGCAGCTACACCCACAGCTCAGCATCTTCGACAGTC
TTCTTTTGAGATACCTGATGATGTACCTCTGCCAGCAGGTTGGGAGATGGCAAAGACATCTTCTGGTCAG
AGATACTTCTTAAATCACATCGATCAGACAACAACATGGCAGGACCCCAGGAAGGCCATGCTGTCCCAGA
TGAACGTCACAGCCCCCACCAGTCCACCAGTGCAGCAGAATATGATGAACTCGGCTTCAGGTCCTCTTCC
TGATGGATGGGAACAAGCCATGACTCAGGATGGAGAAATTTACTATATAAACCATAAGAACAAGACCACC
TCTTGG
