>Addgene plasmid #33075 | pCMV-Flag-YAP-G385V | addgene partial sequence | sequence record 43128 | hGH-pA-R 5'-CCAGCTTGGTTCCCAATAGA-3'
CCACTGCCCTTGCTCCATACCACCCCCCTCCACCCCATAATATTATAGAAGGACACCTAGTTCAGACAAA
ATGATGCAACTTAATTTTATTAGGACAAGGCTGGTGGGCACTGGAGTGGCAACTTCCAGGGCCAGGAGAG
GCACTGGGGAGGGGTCACAGGGATGCCACCCGGGATCCTCTAGACTCGAGCGGCCGCCACTGTGCTGGAT
ATCTGCAGAATTCAGTCTGCCTGAGGGCTCTATAACCATGTAAGAAAGCTTTCTTTATCTAGCTTGGTGG
CAGCCAAAACAGACTCCATGTCATTAAGGATGTCAGAACTCAAAGCTTCCTGCAGACTTGGCATCAGCTC
CTCTCCTTCTATGTTCATTCCATCTCCTTCCAGTGTTCCAAGGTCCACATTTGTCCCAGGAATGGCTTCA
AGGTAGTCTGGGAAACGGTTCTGCTGTGAGGGCAGGGTGCTTTGGTTGATAGTATCACCTGTATCCATCT
CATCCACACTGTTCAGGAAGTCATCTGGGGTTCGAGGGACACTGTAGCTGCTCATGCTTAGTACACTGTC
TGTACTCTCATCTCGAGAGTGATAGGTGCCACTGTTAAGGAAAGGATCTGAGCTATTGGTCGTCATTGTT
CTCAATTCCTGAGACATCCCGGGAGAAGACACTGGATTTTGAGTCCCACCATCCTGCTCCAGTGTTGGTA
ACTGGCTACGCAGGGCTAACTCCTGCCGAA
